>Addgene plasmid #179795 | pPOTv7-blast-lssmOrange | addgene full sequence | sequence record 355424 | Addgene NGS Result
GGGCGAATTGGGCCCGTATAATGCAGACCTGCTGCAAGCTAGGGGCACAGCAAGGTCTTCTGAAATTCAT
GTTTTTTTTTTTTTTACTCTGCATTGCAGTCTCCGCTCTTATTTAGTTTTGCTTTACGTAAGGTCTCGTT
GCTGCCATAAAATAAGCTCTAGTGGAATTCATGCCTTTGTCTCAAGAAGAATCCACCCTCATTGAAAGAG
CAACGGCTACAATCAACAGCATCCCCATCTCTGAAGACTACAGCGTCGCCAGCGCAGCTCTCTCTAGCGA
CGGCCGCATCTTCACTGGTGTCAATGTATATCATTTTACTGGGGGACCTTGTGCAGAACTCGTGGTGCTG
GGCACTGCTGCTGCTGCGGCAGCTGGCAACCTGACTTGTATCGTCGCGATCGGAAATGAGAACAGGGGCA
TCTTGAGCCCCTGCGGACGGTGCCGACAGGTGCTTCTCGACCTGCATCCTGGGATCAAAGCCATAGTGAA
GGACAGTGATGGACAGCCGACGGCAGTTGGGATTCGTGAATTGCTGCCCTCTGGTTATGTGTGGGAGGGC
TAACCATGGTGCCCATTTAGTTGGCCTTTCCCTTGTCTCGTGTCTTTTCCGTGGAAAGGTTCCCGGAGTA
ATCTGATGGCACAGCAGGGAGGTGCGCCTGCAGGTTGGTTAGGAAGGGGGGATGATGTAAAAGAAGAAAA
TGGGGGGATTCGAGCCCCACGCGTTGCTCAAGCTGTGTAGCGCAGGCGTTTCCTTACATATTTCTCTAAC
AGGCACGGAAGCCTAACAAATACACTTGGCTTATTTTTTTGCCCCCTCATGTCTTGTACAAATATTTGCG
ATAGCTTAGCTATCAGCCACATTAATCAAACAAGTATACCAACAAGCCCGAAAACAGAAACTCAACTGCA
ACGGGTACCTATGGGTTCTGGTAGTGGTTCCGGTTCCGGTTCTAAGCTTATGGTTTCTAAGGGTGAAGAA
AATAACATGGCCATTATTAAAGAGTTTATGAGGTTCAAAGTGCGCATGGAAGGATCGGTAAATGGTCACG
AGTTTGAGATTGAAGGAGAGGGCGAGGGTCGGCCTTATGAAGGCTTCCAAACAGTCAAGCTCAAGGTGAC
AAAGGGCGGGCCTCTCCCGTTCGCATGGGACATACTCAGTCCCCAATTCACCTATGGTTCTAAGGCGTAT
GTCAAGCATCCAGCTGACATACCGGACTACCTCAAGTTGTCTTTCCCCGAGGGTTTTAAGTGGGAACGAG
TAATGAACTTTGAGGATGGTGGAGTCGTTACTGTCACTCAGGATTCCAGTCTGCAAGATGGGGAGTTCAT
CTACAAGGTCAAGTTGCGTGGCACGAACTTTCCCAGTGACGGCCCCGTGATGCAAAAGAAAACGATGGGG
ATGGAAGCATCATCTGAAAGGATGTACCCAGAAGATGGGGCACTTAAAGGGGAAGATAAACTGCGGCTTA
AATTGAAAGATGGCGGTCACTACACATCAGAGGTTAAGACAACCTACAAGGCTAAAAAGCCAGTGCAGCT
CCCAGGAGCGTACATAGTGGACATCAAACTGGACATAACCTCTCACAACGAGGACTACACCATTGTCGAA
CAATACGAACGAGCTGAAGGTCGTCATTCGACCGGAGGTATGGACGAACTTTACAAGGGATCCGGATCAG
GATCTGGATCAGGATCGGGTAGTTAAGAGCTCCGCTGCGCTTAAATGTCTTTCATTATAATCAATGTATA
ACCTTTATGTAGTATTTCAATCTATGCCGCTGTGTACGTGCACTGCGGTGCCTATCCTTCGGCATTAGAG
AGTCACTGTTTGTGTAGATCGTAGCTGCATGTCTGACATCTGGTTCATTAGTGCCGTTTTGAGTCTGCAC
TGTTGTGCAACTTGATATTCATCACTGCACACCAACCGTGTGTTTCCTCCTTTGGGTGCACCCTTTAATC
CTTGTCTTCTCCTTTTTTGTCTCTTTCCCCCTCGAAAAGGTGTCAAACTACTGCCGCATAAACTACGGTT
ATCCCAAATTTAAGAGAAAGCAATAAAGCATCAGCTAGCATGCCTTTGTCTCAAGAAGAATCCACCCTCA
TTGAAAGAGCAACGGCTACAATCAACAGCATCCCCATCTCTGAAGACTACAGCGTCGCCAGCGCAGCTCT
CTCTAGCGACGGCCGCATCTTCACTGGTGTCAATGTATATCATTTTACTGGGGGACCTTGTGCAGAACTC
GTGGTGCTGGGCACTGCTGCTGCTGCGGCAGCTGGCAACCTGACTTGTATCGTCGCGATCGGAAATGAGA
ACAGGGGCATCTTGAGCCCCTGCGGACGGTGCCGACAGGTGCTTCTCGATCTGCATCCTGGGATCAAAGC
CATAGTGAAGGACAGTGATGGACAGCCGACGGCAGTTGGGATTCGTGAATTGCTGCCCTCTGGTTATGTG
TGGGAGGGCTAACTCGAGTGCCCATTTAGTTGGCTTTTCCCTTGTCTCGTGTCTTTTCCGTGGAAAGGTT
CCCGGAGTAATCTGATGGCACAGCAGGGAGGTGCGCCTGCAGGTTGGTTAGGAAGGGGGGATGATGTAAA
AGAAGAAAATGGGGGGATTCGAGCCCCGCACAGGTCTCTCAAATTGGATGCATAGCTTGAGTATTCTATA
GTGTCACCTAAATAGCTTGGCGTAATCATGGTCATAGCTGTTTCCTGTGTGAAATTGTTATCCGCTCACA
ATTCCACACAACATACGAGCCGGAAGCATAAAGTGTAAAGCCTGGGGTGCCTAATGAGTGAGCTAACTCA
CATTAATTGCGTTGCGCTCACTGCCCGCTTTCCAGTCGGGAAACCTGTCGTGCCAGCTGCATTAATGAAT
CGGCCAACGCGCGGGGAGAGGCGGTTTGCGTATTGGGCGCTCTTCCGCTTCCTCGCTCACTGACTCGCTG
CGCTCGGTCGTTCGGCTGCGGCGAGCGGTATCAGCTCACTCAAAGGCGGTAATACGGTTATCCACAGAAT
CAGGGGATAACGCAGGAAAGAACATGTGAGCAAAAGGCCAGCAAAAGGCCAGGAACCGTAAAAAGGCCGC
GTTGCTGGCGTTTTTCCATAGGCTCCGCCCCCCTGACGAGCATCACAAAAATCGACGCTCAAGTCAGAGG
TGGCGAAACCCGACAGGACTATAAAGATACCAGGCGTTTCCCCCTGGAAGCTCCCTCGTGCGCTCTCCTG
TTCCGACCCTGCCGCTTACCGGATACCTGTCCGCCTTTCTCCCTTCGGGAAGCGTGGCGCTTTCTCATAG
CTCACGCTGTAGGTATCTCAGTTCGGTGTAGGTCGTTCGCTCCAAGCTGGGCTGTGTGCACGAACCCCCC
GTTCAGCCCGACCGCTGCGCCTTATCCGGTAACTATCGTCTTGAGTCCAACCCGGTAAGACACGACTTAT
CGCCACTGGCAGCAGCCACTGGTAACAGGATTAGCAGAGCGAGGTATGTAGGCGGTGCTACAGAGTTCTT
GAAGTGGTGGCCTAACTACGGCTACACTAGAAGAACAGTATTTGGTATCTGCGCTCTGCTGAAGCCAGTT
ACCTTCGGAAAAAGAGTTGGTAGCTCTTGATCCGGCAAACAAACCACCGCTGGTAGCGGTGGTTTTTTTG
TTTGCAAGCAGCAGATTACGCGCAGAAAAAAAGGATCTCAAGAAGATCCTTTGATCTTTTCTACGGGGTC
TGACGCTCAGTGGAACGAAAACTCACGTTAAGGGATTTTGGTCATGAGATTATCAAAAAGGATCTTCACC
TAGATCCTTTTAAATTAAAAATGAAGTTTTAAATCAATCTAAAGTATATATGAGTAAACTTGGTCTGACA
GTTACCAATGCTTAATCAGTGAGGCACCTATCTCAGCGATCTGTCTATTTCGTTCATCCATAGTTGCCTG
ACTCCCCGTCGTGTAGATAATTACGATACGGGAGGGCTTACCATCTGGCCCCAGTGCTGCAATGATACCG
CGAGACCCACGCTCACCGGCTCCAGATTTATCAGCAATAAACCAGCCAGCCGGAAGGGCCGAGCGCAGAA
GTGGTCCTGCAACTTTATCCGCCTCCATCCAGTCTATTAATTGTTGCCGGGAAGCTAGAGTAAGTAGTTC
GCCAGTTAATAGTTTGCGCAACGTTGTTGCCATTGCTACAGGCATCGTGGTGTCACGCTCGTCGTTTGGT
ATGGCTTCATTCAGCTCCGGTTCCCAACGATCAAGGCGAGTTACATGATCCCCCATGTTGTGCAAAAAAG
CGGTTAGCTCCTTCGGTCCTCCGATCGTTGTCAGAAGTAAGTTGGCCGCAGTGTTATCACTCATGGTTAT
GGCAGCACTGCATAATTCTCTTACTGTCATGCCATCCGTAAGATGCTTTTCTGTGACTGGTGAGTACTCA
ACCAAGTCATTCTGAGAATAGTGTATGCGGCGACCGAGTTGCTCTTGCCCGGCGTCAATACGGGATAATA
CCGCGCCACATAGCAGAACTTTAAAAGTGCTCATCATTGGAAAACGTTCTTCGGGGCGAAAACTCTCAAG
GATCTTACCGCTGTTGAGATCCAGTTCGATGTAACCCACTCGTGCACCCAACTGATCTTCAGCATCTTTT
ACTTTCACCAGCGTTTCTGGGTGAGCAAAAACAGGAAGGCAAAATGCCGCAAAAAAGGGAATAAGGGCGA
CACGGAAATGTTGAATACTCATACTCTTCCTTTTTCAATATTATTGAAGCATTTATCAGGGTTATTGTCT
CATGAGCGGATACATATTTGAATGTATTTAGAAAAATAAACAAATAGGGGTTCCGCGCACATTTCCCCGA
AAAGTGCCACCTGATGCGGTGTGAAATACCGCACAGATGCGTAAGGAGAAAATACCGCATCAGGAAATTG
TAAGCGTTAATATTTTGTTAAAATTCGCGTTAAATTTTTGTTAAATCAGCTCATTTTTTAACCAATAGGC
CGAAATCGGCAAAATCCCTTATAAATCAAAAGAATAGACCGAGATAGGGT
[37 nt withheld, positions 5021-5057]
AAAGAACGTGGACTCCAACGTCAAAGG
[49 nt withheld, positions 5085-5133]
T
[91 nt withheld, positions 5135-5225]
G
[98 nt withheld, positions 5227-5324]
ACTTAATGCGCCGCTACAGGGCGCGTCCATTCGCCATTCAGGCTGCGCAACTGTTGGGAAGGGCGATCGG
TGCGGGCCTCTTCGCTATTACGCCAGCTGGCGAAAGGGGGATGTGCTGCAAGGCGATTAAGTTGGGTAAC
GCCAGGGTTTTCCCAGTCACGACGTTGTAAAACGACGGCCAGTGAATTGTAATACGACTCACTATA
Features (pLannotate 1.2.2; 15 found; start..end, strand, type, name):
    171..560     +  CDS            bsd: BSD_ASPTE - Experimental evidence at protein level: Swiss-Prot protein existence level 1. Catalyzes the deamination of the cytosine moiety of the antibiotics blasticidin S, cytomycin and acetylblasticidin S. From Aspergillus terreus.
    960..1667    +  CDS            LSSmOrange: LSSmOrange is a basic (constitutively fluorescent) long stokes shift fluorescent protein published in 2012, derived from Discosoma sp.. It has moderate acid sensitivity.
   2070..2459    +  CDS            bsd: BSD_ASPTE - Experimental evidence at protein level: Swiss-Prot protein existence level 1. Catalyzes the deamination of the cytosine moiety of the antibiotics blasticidin S, cytomycin and acetylblasticidin S. From Aspergillus terreus.
   2655..2673    -  promoter       SP6 promoter: promoter for bacteriophage SP6 RNA polymerase
   2715..2731    -  protein_bind   lac operator: The lac repressor binds to the lac operator to inhibit transcription in E. coli. This inhibition can be relieved by adding lactose or isopropyl-β-D-thiogalactopyranoside (IPTG). lac repressor encoded by lacI
   2739..2769    -  promoter       lac promoter: promoter for the E. coli lac operon
   2784..2805    -  protein_bind   CAP binding site: CAP binding activates transcription in the presence of cAMP. E. coli catabolite activator protein
   2818..2910    -  CDS            lacI (fragment): lac repressor; lacI; The lac repressor binds to the lac operator to inhibit transcription in E. coli. This inhibition can be relieved by adding lactose or isopropyl-β-D-thiogalactopyranoside (IPTG).
   3093..3681    -  rep_origin     ori: high-copy-number ColE1/pMB1/pBR322/pUC origin of replication
   3852..4712    -  CDS            AmpR: β-lactamase; bla; confers resistance to ampicillin, carbenicillin, and related antibiotics
   4713..4817    -  promoter       AmpR promoter: bla
   4844..4894    +  misc_feature   bom (fragment): basis of mobility region from pBR322
   4895..5350    -  rep_origin     f1 ori (sequence partly withheld): f1 bacteriophage origin of replication; arrow indicates direction of (+) strand synthesis
   5354..5511    -  CDS            lacZα (fragment): LacZα fragment of β-galactosidase; lacZ fragment
   5514..2       +  promoter       T7 promoter (across the origin): promoter for bacteriophage T7 RNA polymerase
