[The description below was written by a language model from this plasmid's Addgene catalogue record and pLannotate feature annotations shown in this document.]
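Description:
pPOTv7-blast-lssmOrange is a member of the pPOT (PCR only tagging) series of template plasmids for endogenous gene tagging in Trypanosoma brucei. It is not meant to be maintained in the parasite. Instead, it is a bacterial plasmid from which tagging cassettes are amplified by PCR. In this kind of system the primers generally carry homology to the target locus, so that the product integrates by homologous recombination. In E. coli it is propagated through a high-copy ColE1/pUC-type origin and selected with ampicillin via the β-lactamase gene and its promoter. The backbone also carries typical cloning-vector remnants: an f1 origin, lacZα and lacI fragments, the lac promoter/operator with its CAP site, a bom fragment, and flanking T7 and SP6 promoters.

The payload centres on the LSSmOrange coding sequence, a Discosoma-derived, constitutively fluorescent protein with a long Stokes shift, cloned between retained HindIII and BamHI sites. The feature table shows a copy of the Aspergillus terreus blasticidin S deaminase gene (bsd) on each side of the fluorescent protein, all three in the same orientation. This symmetric layout fits a template from which either a marker-then-tag or a tag-then-marker amplicon can be generated, for N- or C-terminal fusions respectively, although the record does not spell this out. The promoter is recorded as "read through", meaning the cassette has no dedicated promoter and relies on transcription from the tagged locus after integration. The intergenic sequences between the annotated coding regions are not identified in the feature table. The tagged proteins are intended for localization and functional analysis in trypanosomatids, with blasticidin selecting the transfectants.
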