Addgene plasmid #179795: pPOTv7-blast-lssmOrange
Purpose: Trypanosoma brucei PCR only tagging (pPOT) vector for endogenous gene tagging
Depositing lab: Samuel Dean & Keith Gull. Depositing organization: University of Oxford. Publication: A comprehensive toolkit for protein localization and functional analysis in trypanosomatids. Paterou A, Saez Conde J, Tyc J, Sunter JD, Vaughan S, Gull K, Dean S. Open Biol. 2025 Apr;15(4):240361. doi: 10.1098/rsob.240361. Epub 2025 Apr 2. PubMed 40169015.
Backbone
  Vector backbone: pPOT
  Vector type: Unspecified
Growth in bacteria
  Bacterial resistance: Ampicillin, 100 μg/mL
  Growth temperature: 37°C
  Growth strain: NEB Stable
  Copy number: High Copy
Gene/Insert
  Gene/Insert name: lss mOrange
  Species: Synthetic
  Promoter: read through
  Cloning method: Restriction Enzyme; 5′ cloning site HindIII (not destroyed); 3′ cloning site BamHI (not destroyed)
  Sequencing primers: 5′ cTATGGGTTCTGGTAGTG; 3′ cTTAACTACCCGATCCTG
Terms and licenses: Academic/Nonprofit Terms; Industry Terms: Not Available to Industry
Depositor comments: Please visit https://doi.org/10.1101/2023.04.21.537815 for bioRxiv preprint.
How to cite: pPOTv7-blast-lssmOrange was a gift from Samuel Dean & Keith Gull (Addgene plasmid # 179795 ; http://n2t.net/addgene:179795 ; RRID:Addgene_179795)
